Addgene plasmid #54358: LIIbeta F 2-3
Purpose: (Empty Backbone)
Depositing lab: Martin Parniske. Depositing organization: Ludwig-Maximilians-Universitaet Muenchen (LMU). Publication: A modular plasmid assembly kit for multigene expression, gene silencing and silencing rescue in plants. Binder A, Lambert J, Morbitzer R, Popp C, Ott T, Lahaye T, Parniske M. PLoS One. 2014 Feb 13;9(2):e88218. doi: 10.1371/journal.pone.0088218. eCollection 2014. PubMed 24551083.
Backbone
  Vector backbone: Xpre2-S (pCAMBIA)
  Backbone manufacturer: CAMBIA
  Vector type: plant expression
  Selectable markers: Hygromycin
Growth in bacteria
  Bacterial resistance: Chloramphenicol and Spectinomycin, 25 & 50 μg/mL
  Growth temperature: 37°C
  Growth strain: DB3.1
  Copy number: High Copy
Gene/Insert
  Gene/Insert name: None
Terms and licenses: Academic/Nonprofit Terms; Industry Terms: Not Available to Industry
Depositor comments: binary expression vector. LII/LIV backbone. ccdB cassettes (ccdB and chloramphenicol resistance gene) were added between the borders by Esp3I cut-ligation, flanked by appropriate type IIS fusion sites
How to cite: LIIbeta F 2-3 was a gift from Martin Parniske (Addgene plasmid # 54358 ; http://n2t.net/addgene:54358 ; RRID:Addgene_54358)
