[The description below was written by a language model from this plasmid's Addgene catalogue record and pLannotate feature annotations shown in this document.]
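Description:
LIIbeta F 2-3 is an empty binary plant expression backbone from a modular, type IIS restriction enzyme-based assembly kit for multigene expression, gene silencing and silencing rescue in plants. It derives from the pCAMBIA-based vector Xpre2-S and serves as a level II/level IV (LII/LIV) acceptor. The backbone has a high-copy ColE1/pMB1-type origin with the pBR322 bom region for propagation in E. coli. It also has the pVS1 replicon (oriV, RepA and the StaA stability protein), which supports maintenance in Agrobacterium. Bacterial selection of the backbone relies on an aadA (SmR) gene conferring spectinomycin/streptomycin resistance, annotated next to integron-derived promoter and gentamicin-resistance fragments.

Between the nopaline-type left and right T-DNA border repeats sits a counter-selectable placeholder rather than an insert: a ccdB cassette comprising the chloramphenicol acetyltransferase gene with its promoter, a ccdA fragment and the gyrase-poisoning ccdB toxin gene, with a partial attR1 remnant upstream. According to the depositor, this cassette was introduced by Esp3I cut-ligation and is flanked by type IIS fusion sites appropriate to the vector's position in the assembly scheme. Replacing the cassette with assembled modules removes ccdB, so correct products can be recovered in standard strains, whereas the empty vector requires a ccdB-tolerant host such as DB3.1.

The catalogue lists hygromycin as the plant selectable marker, but the 8,260 nt feature table shows no hygromycin resistance gene or plant promoter between the borders. The record does not explain this difference, so a plant marker would presumably have to come from the inserted modules.
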