Features (pLannotate 1.2.2; 18 found; start..end, strand, type, name):
    109..132     +  promoter       Pc promoter (fragment): intI1 (promoter lies within the coding sequence); class 1 integron promoter
    308..364     +  CDS            GmR (fragment): gentamycin acetyltransferase; aacC1; confers resistance to gentamycin
    375..1162    +  CDS            SmR (fragment): aminoglycoside adenylyltransferase (Murphy, 1985); aadA; confers resistance to spectinomycin and streptomycin
   1540..1564    +  misc_feature   LB T-DNA repeat: left border repeat from nopaline C58 T-DNA
   1612..1721    +  protein_bind   attR1 (fragment): mutant version of attR; recombination site for the Gateway® LR reaction LR Clonase™
   1758..1788    +  promoter       lac UV5 promoter: E. coli lac promoter with an "up" mutation
   1812..1841    +  promoter       cat promoter (fragment): promoter of the E. coli cat gene encoding chloramphenicol acetyltransferase
   1842..2498    +  CDS            cat: CAT_ECOLX - Experimental evidence at protein level: Swiss-Prot protein existence level 1. This enzyme is an effector of chloramphenicol resistance in bacteria. From Escherichia coli. This protein is used as a marker in many commonly used cloning vectors, such as pACYC184.
   2680..2838    +  CDS            ccdA (fragment): CCDA_ECO57 - Also known as H, letA. Experimental evidence at protein level: Swiss-Prot protein existence level 1. Antitoxin component of a type II toxin-antitoxin (TA) system which inhibits the post-segregational killing (PSK) of plasmid-free cells, also referred to as a plasmid addiction system. Binds to and blocks the activity of CcdB; will also remove bound CcdB protein from the CcdB-GyrA complex by forming a CcdA-CcdB complex, a process termed rejuvenation. Functions as a transcriptional corepressor for the ccdAB operon, repression also requires CcdB (By similarity). From Escherichia coli
   2843..3148    +  CDS            ccdB: CcdB, a bacterial toxin that poisons DNA gyrase; ccdB; Plasmids containing the ccdB gene cannot be propagated in standard E. coli strains.
   3234..3258    +  misc_feature   RB T-DNA repeat: right border repeat from nopaline C58 T-DNA
   3598..3999    +  CDS            Y4CG_SINFN (fragment): Protein inferred from homology: Swiss-Prot protein existence level 3. From Sinorhizobium fredii (strain NBRC 101917 / NGR234).
   4559..5188    +  CDS            pVS1 StaA: stability protein from the Pseudomonas plasmid pVS1 (Heeb et al., 2000)
   5617..6690    +  CDS            pVS1 RepA: replication protein from the Pseudomonas plasmid pVS1 (Heeb et al., 2000)
   6756..6950    +  rep_origin     pVS1 oriV: origin of replication for the Pseudomonas plasmid pVS1 (Heeb et al., 2000)
   7153..7192    +  CDS            rop (fragment): Rop protein, which maintains plasmids at low copy number; rop
   7294..7434    +  misc_feature   bom: basis of mobility region from pBR322
   7620..8208    -  rep_origin     ori: high-copy-number ColE1/pMB1/pBR322/pUC origin of replication
>Addgene plasmid #54358 | LIIbeta F 2-3 | depositor full sequence | sequence record 84578 | Full Sequence
ACTAAGCTGCCGGGTTTGAAACACGGATGATCTCGCGGAGGGTAGCATGTTGATTGTAACGATGACAGAG
CGTTGCTGCCTGTGATCAATTCGGGCACGAACCCAGTGGACATAAGCCTGTTCGGTTCGTAAGCTGTAAT
GCAAGTAGCGTATGCGCTCACGCAACTGGTCCAGAACCTTGACCGAACGCAGCGGTGGTAACGGCGCAGT
GGCGGTTTTCATGGCTTGTTATGACTGTTTTTTTGGGGTACAGTCTATGCCTCGGGCATCCAAGCAGCAA
GCGCGTTACGCCGTGGGTCGATGTTTGATGTTATGGAGCAGCAACGATGTTACGCAGCAGGGCAGTCGCC
CTAAAACAAAGTTAAACATCATGGGGGAAGCGGTGATCGCCGAAGTATCGACTCAACTATCAGAGGTAGT
TGGCGTCATCGAGCGCCATCTCGAACCGACGTTGCTGGCCGTACATTTGTACGGCTCCGCAGTGGATGGC
GGCCTGAAGCCACACAGTGATATTGATTTGCTGGTTACGGTGACCGTAAGGCTTGATGAAACAACGCGGC
GAGCTTTGATCAACGACCTTTTGGAAACTTCGGCTTCCCCTGGAGAGAGCGAGATTCTCCGCGCTGTAGA
AGTCACCATTGTTGTGCACGACGACATCATTCCGTGGCGTTATCCAGCTAAGCGCGAACTGCAATTTGGA
GAATGGCAGCGCAATGACATTCTTGCAGGTATCTTCGAGCCAGCCACGATCGACATTGATCTGGCTATCT
TGCTGACAAAAGCAAGAGAACATAGCGTTGCCTTGGTAGGTCCAGCGGCGGAGGAACTCTTTGATCCGGT
TCCTGAACAGGATCTATTTGAGGCGCTAAATGAAACCTTAACGCTATGGAACTCGCCGCCCGACTGGGCT
GGCGATGAGCGAAATGTAGTGCTTACGTTGTCCCGCATTTGGTACAGCGCAGTAACCGGCAAAATCGCGC
CGAAGGATGTCGCTGCCGACTGGGCAATGGAGCGCCTGCCGGCCCAGTATCAGCCCGTCATACTTGAAGC
TAGACAGGCTTATCTTGGACAAGAAGAAGATCGCTTGGCCTCGCGCGCAGATCAGTTGGAAGAATTTGTC
CACTACGTGAAAGGCGAGATCACCAAGGTAGTCGGCAAATAATGTCTAGCTAGAAATTCGTTCAAGCCGA
CGCCGCTTCGCGGCGCGGCTTAACTCAAGCGTTAGATGCACTAAGCACATAATTGCTCACAGCCAAACTA
TCAGGTCAAGTCTGCTTTTATTATTTTTAAGCGTGCATAATAAGCCCTACACAAATTGGGAGATATATCA
TGCATGACCAAAATCCCTTAACGTGAGTTTTCGTTCCACTGAGCGTCAGACCCCGTAGAAAAGATCAAAG
GATCTTCTGCCGGTAACATGAGCAAAGTCTGCCGCCTTACAACGGCTCTCCCGCTGACGCCGTCCCGGAC
TGATGGGCTGCCTGTATCGAGTGGTGATTTTGTGCCGAGCTGCCGGTCGGGGAGCTGTTGGCTGGCTGGT
GGCAGGATATATTGTGGTGTAAACAAATTGACGCTTAGACGGATTACGGAAGACAAGGGCGCGGTGAGAC
CAAAGCTGAACGAGAAACGTAAAATGATATAAATATCAATATATTAAATTAGATTTTGCATAAAAAACAG
ACTACATAATACTGTAAAACACAACATATCCAGTCACTATGGCGGCCCCTCGAGGGGCCGCATTAGGCAC
CCCAGGCTTTACACTTTATGCTTCCGGCTCGTATAATGTGTGGATTTTGAGTTAGGATCCGTCGAGATTT
TCAGGAGCTAAGGAAGCTAAAATGGAGAAAAAAATCACTGGATATACCACCGTTGATATATCCCAATGGC
ATCGTAAAGAACATTTTGAGGCATTTCAGTCAGTTGCTCAATGTACCTATAACCAGACCGTTCAGCTGGA
TATTACGGCCTTTTTAAAGACCGTAAAGAAAAATAAGCACAAGTTTTATCCGGCCTTTATTCACATTCTT
GCCCGCCTGATGAATGCTCATCCGGAATTCCGTATGGCAATGAAAGACGGTGAGCTGGTGATATGGGATA
GTGTTCACCCTTGTTACACCGTTTTCCATGAGCAAACTGAAACGTTTTCATCGCTCTGGAGTGAATACCA
CGACGATTTCCGGCAGTTTCTACACATATATTCGCAAGATGTGGCGTGTTACGGTGAAAACCTGGCCTAT
TTCCCTAAAGGGTTTATTGAGAATATGTTTTTCGTGTCAGCCAATCCCTGGGTGAGTTTCACCAGTTTTG
ATTTAAACGTGGCCAATATGGACAACTTCTTCGCCCCCGTTTTCACCATGGGCAAATATTATACGCAAGG
CGACAAGGTGCTGATGCCGCTGGCGATTCAGGTTCATCATGCCGTTTGTGATGGCTTCCATGTCGGCAGA
ATGCTTAATGAATTACAACAGTACTGCGATGAGTGGCAGGGCGGGGCGTAATCTAGAGGATCCGGCTTAC
TAAAAGCCAGATAACAGTATGCGTATTTGCGCGCTGATTTTTGCGGTATAAGAATATATACTGATATGTA
TACCCGAAGTATGTCAAAAAGAGGTATGCTATGAAGCAGCGTATTACAGTGACAGTTGACAGCGACAGCT
ATCAGTTGCTCAAGGCATATATGATGTCAATATCTCCGGTCTGGTAAGCACAACCATGCAGAATGAAGCC
CGTCGTCTGCGTGCCGAACGCTGGAAAGCGGAAAATCAGGAAGGGATGGCTGAGGTCGCCCGGTTTATTG
AAATGAACGGCTCTTTTGCTGACGAGAACAGGGGCTGGTGAAATGCAGTTTAAGGTTTACACCTATAAAA
GAGAGAGCCGTTATCGTCTGTTTGTGGATGTACAGAGTGATATTATTGACACGCCCGGGCGACGGATGGT
GATCCCCCTGGCCAGTGCACGTCTGCTGTCAGATAAAGTCCCCCGTGAACTTTACCCGGTGGTGCATATC
GGGGATGAAAGCTGGCGCATGATGACCACCGATATGGCCAGTGTGCCGGTTTCCGTTATCGGGGAAGAAG
TGGCTGATCTCAGCCACCGCGAAAATGACATCAAAAACGCCATTAACCTGATGTTCTGGGGAATATAAAT
GTCAGGCTCCCTTATACACAGCCAGTCTGCAGGTCGACGGTCTCATGTCATTGTTGTCTTCTCTGGTTTA
AACTATCAGTGTTTGACAGGATATATTGGCGGGTAAACCTAAGAGAAAAGAGCGTTTATTAGAATAATCG
GATATTTAAAAGGGCGTGAAAAGGTTTATCCGTTCGTCCATTTGTATGTGCATGCCAACCACAGGGTTCC
CCTCGGGATCAAAGTACTTTGATCCAACCCCTCCGCTGCTATAGTGCAGTCGGCTTCTGACGTTCAGTGC
AGCCTTCTTCTGAAAACGACATGTCGCACAAGTCCTAAGTTACGCGACAGGCTGCCGCCCTGCCCTTTTC
CTGGCGTTTTCTTGTCGCGTGTTTTAGTCGCATAAAGTAGAATACTTGCGACTAGAACCGGAGACATTAC
GCCATGAACAAGAGCGCCGCCGCTGGCCTGCTGGGCTATGCCCGCGTCAGCACCGACGACCAGGACTTGA
CCAACCAACGGGCCGAACTGCACGCGGCCGGCTGCACCAAGCTGTTTTCCGAGAAGATCACCGGCACCAG
GCGCGACCGCCCGGAGCTGGCCAGGATGCTTGACCACCTACGCCCTGGCGACGTTGTGACAGTGACCAGG
CTAGACCGCCTGGCCCGCAGCACCCGCGACCTACTGGACATTGCCGAGCGCATCCAGGAGGCCGGCGCGG
GCCTGCGTAGCCTGGCAGAGCCGTGGGCCGACACCACCACGCCGGCCGGCCGCATGGTGTTGACCGTGTT
CGCCGGCATTGCCGAGTTCGAGCGTTCCCTAATCATCGACCGCACCCGGAGCGGGCGCGAGGCCGCCAAG
GCCCGAGGCGTGAAGTTTGGCCCCCGCCCTACCCTCACCCCGGCACAGATCGCGCACGCCCGCGAGCTGA
TCGACCAGGAAGGCCGCACCGTGAAAGAGGCGGCTGCACTGCTTGGCGTGCATCGCTCGACCCTGTACCG
CGCACTTGAGCGCAGCGAGGAAGTGACGCCCACCGAGGCCAGGCGGCGCGGTGCCTTCCGTGAGGACGCA
TTGACCGAGGCCGACGCCCTGGCGGCCGCCGAGAATGAACGCCAAGAGGAACAAGCATGAAACCGCACCA
GGACGGCCAGGACGAACCGTTTTTCATTACCGAAGAGATCGAGGCGGAGATGATCGCGGCCGGGTACGTG
TTCGAGCCGCCCGCGCACATCTCAACCGTGCGGCTGCATGAAATCCTGGCCGGTTTGTCTGATGCCAAGC
TGGCGGCCTGGCCGGCCAGCTTGGCCGCTGAAGAAACCGAGCGCCGCCGTCTAAAAAGGTGATGTGTATT
TGAGTAAAACAGCTTGCGTCATGCGGTCGCTGCGTATATGATGCGATGAGTAAATAAACAAATACGCAAG
GGGAACGCATGAAGGTTATCGCTGTACTTAACCAGAAAGGCGGGTCAGGCAAGACGACCATCGCAACCCA
TCTAGCCCGCGCCCTGCAACTCGCCGGGGCCGATGTTCTGTTAGTCGATTCCGATCCCCAGGGCAGTGCC
CGCGATTGGGCGGCCGTGCGGGAAGATCAACCGCTAACCGTTGTCGGCATCGACCGCCCGACGATTGACC
GCGACGTGAAGGCCATCGGCCGGCGCGACTTCGTAGTGATCGACGGAGCGCCCCAGGCGGCGGACTTGGC
TGTGTCCGCGATCAAGGCAGCCGACTTCGTGCTGATTCCGGTGCAGCCAAGCCCTTACGACATATGGGCC
ACCGCCGACCTGGTGGAGCTGGTTAAGCAGCGCATTGAGGTCACGGATGGAAGGCTACAAGCGGCCTTTG
TCGTGTCGCGGGCGATCAAAGGCACGCGCATCGGCGGTGAGGTTGCCGAGGCGCTGGCCGGGTACGAGCT
GCCCATTCTTGAGTCCCGTATCACGCAGCGCGTGAGCTACCCAGGCACTGCCGCCGCCGGCACAACCGTT
CTTGAATCAGAACCCGAGGGCGACGCTGCCCGCGAGGTCCAGGCGCTGGCCGCTGAAATTAAATCAAAAC
TCATTTGAGTTAATGAGGTAAAGAGAAAATGAGCAAAAGCACAAACACGCTAAGTGCCGGCCGTCCGAGC
GCACGCAGCAGCAAGGCTGCAACGTTGGCCAGCCTGGCAGACACGCCAGCCATGAAGCGGGTCAACTTTC
AGTTGCCGGCGGAGGATCACACCAAGCTGAAGATGTACGCGGTACGCCAAGGCAAGACCATTACCGAGCT
GCTATCTGAATACATCGCGCAGCTACCAGAGTAAATGAGCAAATGAATAAATGAGTAGATGAATTTTAGC
GGCTAAAGGAGGCGGCATGGAAAATCAAGAACAACCAGGCACCGACGCCGTGGAATGCCCCATGTGTGGA
GGAACGGGCGGTTGGCCAGGCGTAAGCGGCTGGGTTGCCTGCCGGCCCTGCAATGGCACTGGAACCCCCA
AGCCCGAGGAATCGGCGTGAGCGGTCGCAAACCATCCGGCCCGGTACAAATCGGCGCGGCGCTGGGTGAT
GACCTGGTGGAGAAGTTGAAGGCCGCGCAGGCCGCCCAGCGGCAACGCATCGAGGCAGAAGCACGCCCCG
GTGAATCGTGGCAAGCGGCCGCTGATCGAATCCGCAAAGAATCCCGGCAACCGCCGGCAGCCGGTGCGCC
GTCGATTAGGAAGCCGCCCAAGGGCGACGAGCAACCAGATTTTTTCGTTCCGATGCTCTATGACGTGGGC
ACCCGCGATAGTCGCAGCATCATGGACGTGGCCGTTTTCCGTCTGTCGAAGCGTGACCGACGAGCTGGCG
AGGTGATCCGCTACGAGCTTCCAGACGGGCACGTAGAGGTTTCCGCAGGGCCGGCCGGCATGGCCAGTGT
GTGGGATTACGACCTGGTACTGATGGCGGTTTCCCATCTAACCGAATCCATGAACCGATACCGGGAAGGG
AAGGGAGACAAGCCCGGCCGCGTGTTCCGTCCACACGTTGCGGACGTACTCAAGTTCTGCCGGCGAGCCG
ATGGCGGAAAGCAGAAAGACGACCTGGTAGAAACCTGCATTCGGTTAAACACCACGCACGTTGCCATGCA
GCGTACGAAGAAGGCCAAGAACGGCCGCCTGGTGACGGTATCCGAGGGTGAAGCCTTGATTAGCCGCTAC
AAGATCGTAAAGAGCGAAACCGGGCGGCCGGAGTACATCGAGATCGAGCTAGCTGATTGGATGTACCGCG
AGATCACAGAAGGCAAGAACCCGGACGTGCTGACGGTTCACCCCGATTACTTTTTGATCGATCCCGGCAT
CGGCCGTTTTCTCTACCGCCTGGCACGCCGCGCCGCAGGCAAGGCAGAAGCCAGATGGTTGTTCAAGACG
ATCTACGAACGCAGTGGCAGCGCCGGAGAGTTCAAGAAGTTCTGTTTCACCGTGCGCAAGCTGATCGGGT
CAAATGACCTGCCGGAGTACGATTTGAAGGAGGAGGCGGGGCAGGCTGGCCCGATCCTAGTCATGCGCTA
CCGCAACCTGATCGAGGGCGAAGCATCCGCCGGTTCCTAATGTACGGAGCAGATGCTAGGGCAAATTGCC
CTAGCAGGGGAAAAAGGTCGAAAAGGACTCTTTCCTGTGGATAGCACGTACATTGGGAACCCAAAGCCGT
ACATTGGGAACCGGAACCCGTACATTGGGAACCCAAAGCCGTACATTGGGAACCGGTCACACATGTAAGT
GACTGATATAAAAGAGAAAAAAGGCGATTTTTCCGCCTAAAACTCTTTAAAACTTATTAAAACTCTTAAA
ACCCGCCTGGCCTGTGCATAACTGTCTGGCCAGCGCACAGCCGAAGAGCTGCAAAAAGCGCCTACCCTTC
GGTCGCTGCGCTCCCTACGCCCCGCCGCTTCGCGTCGGCCTATCGCGGCCGCTGGCCGCTCAAAAATGGC
TGGCCTACGGCCAGGCAATCTACCAGGGCGCGGACAAGCCGCGCCGTCGCCACTCGACCGCCGGCGCCCA
CATCAAGGCACCCTGCCTCGCGCGTTTCGGTGATGACGGTGAAAACCTCTGACACATGCAGCTCCCGGAG
ACAGTCACAGCTTGTCTGTAAGCGGATGCCGGGAGCAGACAAGCCCGTCAGGGCGCGTCAGCGGGTGTTG
GCGGGTGTCGGGGCGCAGCCATGACCCAGTCACGTAGCGATAGCGGAGTGTATACTGGCTTAACTATGCG
GCATCAGAGCAGATTGTACTGAGAGTGCACCATATGCGGTGTGAAATACCGCACAGATGCGTAAGGAGAA
AATACCGCATCAGGCGCTCTTCCGCTTCCTCGCTCACTGACTCGCTGCGCTCGGTCGTTCGGCTGCGGCG
AGCGGTATCAGCTCACTCAAAGGCGGTAATACGGTTATCCACAGAATCAGGGGATAACGCAGGAAAGAAC
ATGTGAGCAAAAGGCCAGCAAAAGGCCAGGAACCGTAAAAAGGCCGCGTTGCTGGCGTTTTTCCATAGGC
TCCGCCCCCCTGACGAGCATCACAAAAATCGACGCTCAAGTCAGAGGTGGCGAAACCCGACAGGACTATA
AAGATACCAGGCGTTTCCCCCTGGAAGCTCCCTCGTGCGCTCTCCTGTTCCGACCCTGCCGCTTACCGGA
TACCTGTCCGCCTTTCTCCCTTCGGGAAGCGTGGCGCTTTCTCATAGCTCACGCTGTAGGTATCTCAGTT
CGGTGTAGGTCGTTCGCTCCAAGCTGGGCTGTGTGCACGAACCCCCCGTTCAGCCCGACCGCTGCGCCTT
ATCCGGTAACTATCGTCTTGAGTCCAACCCGGTAAGACACGACTTATCGCCACTGGCAGCAGCCACTGGT
AACAGGATTAGCAGAGCGAGGTATGTAGGCGGTGCTACAGAGTTCTTGAAGTGGTGGCCTAACTACGGCT
ACACTAGAAGGACAGTATTTGGTATCTGCGCTCTGCTGAAGCCAGTTACCTTCGGAAAAAGAGTTGGTAG
CTCTTGATCCGGCAAACAAACCACCGCTGGTAGCGGTGGTTTTTTTGTTTGCAAGCAGCAGATTACGCGC
AGAAAAAAAGGATCTCAAGAAGATCCTTTGATCTTTTCTACGGGGTCTGACGCTCATCGGAAGAACGGCA
