>Addgene plasmid #54358 | LIIbeta F 2-3 | addgene partial sequence | sequence record 87783 | RB-F1 5'-ggataaaccttttcacgccc-3'
CAAACACTGATAGTTTAAACCAGAGAAGACAACAATGACATGAGACCGTCGACCTGCAGACTGGCTGTGT
ATAAGGGAGCCTGACATTTATATTCCCCAGAACATCAGGTTAATGGCGTTTTTGATGTCATTTTCGCGGT
GGCTGAGATCAGCCACTTCTTCCCCGATAACGGAAACCGGCACACTGGCCATATCGGTGGTCATCATGCG
CCAGCTTTCATCCCCGATATGCACCACCGGGTAAAGTTCACGGGGGACTTTATCTGACAGCAGACGTGCA
CTGGCCAGGGGGATCACCATCCGTCGCCCGGGCGTGTCAATAATATCACTCTGTACATCCACAAACAGAC
GATAACGGCTCTCTCTTTTATAGGTGTAAACCTTAAACTGCATTTCACCAGCCCCTGTTCTCGTCAGCAA
AAGAGCCGTTCATTTCAATAAACCGGGCGACCTCAGCCATCCCTTCCTGATTTTCCGCTTTCCAGCGTTC
GGCACGCAGACGACGGGCTTCATTCTGCATGGTTGTGCTTACCAGACCGGAGATATTGACATCATATATG
CCTTGAGCAACTGATAGCTGTCGCTGTCAACTGTCACTGTAATACGCTGCTTCATAGCATACCTCTTTTT
GACATACTTCGGGTATACATATCAGTATATATTCTTATACCGCAAAAATCAGCGCGCAAATACGCATACT
GTTATCTGGCTTTTAGTAAGCCGGATCCTCTAGATTACGCCCCGCCCTGCCACTCATCGCAGTACTGTTG
TAATTCATTAAGCATTCTGCCGACATGGAAGCCATCACAAACGGCATGATGAACCTGAATCGCCAGCGGC
