>Addgene plasmid #54358 | LIIbeta F 2-3 | addgene partial sequence | sequence record 87785 | LB-F1 5'-gtggtgtaaacaaattgacgc-3'
CCAAAGCTGAACGAGAAACGTAAAATGATATAAATATCAATATATTAAATTAGATTTTGCATAAAAAACA
GACTACATAATACTGTAAAACACAACATATCCAGTCACTATGGCGGCCCCTCGAGGGGCCGCATTAGGCA
CCCCAGGCTTTACACTTTATGCTTCCGGCTCGTATAATGTGTGGATTTTGAGTTAGGATCCGTCGAGATT
TTCAGGAGCTAAGGAAGCTAAAATGGAGAAAAAAATCACTGGATATACCACCGTTGATATATCCCAATGG
CATCGTAAAGAACATTTTGAGGCATTTCAGTCAGTTGCTCAATGTACCTATAACCAGACCGTTCAGCTGG
ATATTACGGCCTTTTTAAAGACCGTAAAGAAAAATAAGCACAAGTTTTATCCGGCCTTTATTCACATTCT
TGCCCGCCTGATGAATGCTCATCCGGAATTCCGTATGGCAATGAAAGACGGTGAGCTGGTGATATGGGAT
AGTGTTCACCCTTGTTACACCGTTTTCCATGAGCAAACTGAAACGTTTTCATCGCTCTGGAGTGAATACC
ACGACGATTTCCGGCAGTTTCTACACATATATTCGCAAGATGTGGCGTGTTACGGTGAAAACCTGGCCTA
TTTCCCTAAAGGGTTTATTGAGAATATGTTTT
